>Addgene plasmid #149552 | pAct-PE2-HygroR | addgene full sequence | sequence record 306429 | Addgene NGS Result
CCCGCGTTGCAGGCCATGCTGTCCAGGCAGGTAGATGACGACCATCAGGGACAGCTTCAAGGATCGCTCG
CGGCTCTTACCAGCCTAACTTCGATCATTGGACCGCTGATCGTCACGGCGATTTATGCCGCCTCGGCGAG
CACATGGAACGGGTTGGCATGGATTGTAGGCGCCGCCCTATACCTTGTCTGCCTCCCCGCGTTGCGTCGC
GGTGCATGGAGCCGGGCCACCTCGACCTGAATGGAAGCCGGCGGCACCTCGCTAACGGATTCACCACTCC
AAGAATTGGAGCCAATCAATTCTTGCGGAGAACTGTGAATGCGCAAACCAACCCTTGGCAGAACATATCC
ATCGCGTCCGCCATCTCCAGCAGCCGCACGCGGCGCATCTCGGGCAGCGTTGGGTCCTGGCCACGGGTGC
GCATGATCGTGCTCCTGTCGTTGAGGACCCGGCTAGGCTGGCGGGGTTGCCTTACTGGTTAGCAGAATGA
ATCACCGATACGCGAGCGAACGTGAAGCGACTGCTGCTGCAAAACGTCTGCGACCTGAGCAACAACATGA
ATGGTCTTCGGTTTCCGTGTTTCGTAAAGTCTGGAAACGCGGAAGTCAGCGCTCTTCCGCTTCCTCGCTC
ACTGACTCGCTGCGCTCGGTCGTTCGGCTGCGGCGAGCGGTATCAGCTCACTCAAAGGCGGTAATACGGT
TATCCACAGAATCAGGGGATAACGCAGGAAAGAACATGTGAGCAAAAGGCCAGCAAAAGGCCAGGAACCG
TAAAAAGGCCGCGTTGCTGGCGTTTTTCCATAGGCTCCGCCCCCCTGACGAGCATCACAAAAATCGACGC
TCAAGTCAGAGGTGGCGAAACCCGACAGGACTATAAAGATACCAGGCGTTTCCCCCTGGAAGCTCCCTCG
TGCGCTCTCCTGTTCCGACCCTGCCGCTTACCGGATACCTGTCCGCCTTTCTCCCTTCGGGAAGCGTGGC
GCTTTCTCATAGCTCACGCTGTAGGTATCTCAGTTCGGTGTAGGTCGTTCGCTCCAAGCTGGGCTGTGTG
CACGAACCCCCCGTTCAGCCCGACCGCTGCGCCTTATCCGGTAACTATCGTCTTGAGTCCAACCCGGTAA
GACACGACTTATCGCCACTGGCAGCAGCCACTGGTAACAGGATTAGCAGAGCGAGGTATGTAGGCGGTGC
TACAGAGTTCTTGAAGTGGTGGCCTAACTACGGCTACACTAGAAGGACAGTATTTGGTATCTGCGCTCTG
CTGAAGCCAGTTACCTTCGGAAAAAGAGTTGGTAGCTCTTGATCCGGCAAACAAACCACCGCTGGTAGCG
GTGGTTTTTTTGTTTGCAAGCAGCAGATTACGCGCAGAAAAAAAGGATCTCAAGAAGATCCTTTGATCTT
TTCTACGGGGTCTGACGCTCAGTGGAACGAAAACTCACGTTAAGGGATTTTGGTCATGAGATTATCAAAA
AGGATCTTCACCTAGATCCTTTTAAATTAAAAATGAAGTTTTAAATCAATCTAAAGTATATATGAGTAAA
CTTGGTCTGACAGTTACCAATGCTTAATCAGTGAGGCACCTATCTCAGCGATCTGTCTATTTCGTTCATC
CATAGTTGCCTGACTCCCCGTCGTGTAGATAACTACGATACGGGAGGGCTTACCATCTGGCCCCAGTGCT
GCAATGATACCGCGAGACCCACGCTCACCGGCTCCAGATTTATCAGCAATAAACCAGCCAGCCGGAAGGG
CCGAGCGCAGAAGTGGTCCTGCAACTTTATCCGCCTCCATCCAGTCTATTAATTGTTGCCGGGAAGCTAG
AGTAAGTAGTTCGCCAGTTAATAGTTTGCGCAACGTTGTTGCCATTGCTGCAGGCATCGTGGTGTCACGC
TCGTCGTTTGGTATGGCTTCATTCAGCTCCGGTTCCCAACGATCAAGGCGAGTTACATGATCCCCCATGT
TGTGCAAAAAAGCGGTTAGCTCCTTCGGTCCTCCGATCGTTGTCAGAAGTAAGTTGGCCGCAGTGTTATC
ACTCATGGTTATGGCAGCACTGCATAATTCTCTTACTGTCATGCCATCCGTAAGATGCTTTTCTGTGACT
GGTGAGTACTCAACCAAGTCATTCTGAGAATAGTGTATGCGGCGACCGAGTTGCTCTTGCCCGGCGTCAA
CACGGGATAATACCGCGCCACATAGCAGAACTTTAAAAGTGCTCATCATTGGAAAACGTTCTTCGGGGCG
AAAACTCTCAAGGATCTTACCGCTGTTGAGATCCAGTTCGATGTAACCCACTCGTGCACCCAACTGATCT
TCAGCATCTTTTACTTTCACCAGCGTTTCTGGGTGAGCAAAAACAGGAAGGCAAAATGCCGCAAAAAAGG
GAATAAGGGCGACACGGAAATGTTGAATACTCATACTCTTCCTTTTTCAATATTATTGAAGCATTTATCA
GGGTTATTGTCTCATGAGCGGATACATATTTGAATGTATTTAGAAAAATAAACAAATAGGGGTTCCGCGC
ACATTTCCCCGAAAAGTGCCACCTGACGTCTAAGAAACCATTATTATCATGACATTAACCTATAAAAATA
GGCGTATCACGAGGCCCTTTCGTCTTCAAGAATTCACATTTGTACGAATTTTTTTTTTATCAAAAGTTCG
AGTTTTTCACCAATTTCCTCATCAACCGAGCAAGGCAAACGGCTTTGAATAATATGGTGTTATATATACA
TATATCAAATCGCTGCTGACTGCGTGATTGATGGCCCCAAGATTACATATTATCGAATCAGGATTCAGAA
GGAGATCAATGTCAAATGCGGACAGGAACATGAAAGACGCCTGTTATGCGCAATTAAAAATTTGGGTTTA
ATTGCTGTGGAAACTGTTGTTGGCGGCATCTTAAGTTCCTGTTTAACAACATCAACTACTTATGTACGTA
GAAGCGTTTAAGCCATTTGCATACAGATGAGAACTGGCTTTTGTGCTAATCAGTCAAGATGACTCCGATG
ATGATGACTCATTACCTGACCAGTTTTCGCTGCTTTCTTTTCAACAACTACTTGTATATGTATTGTATCC
AATAGCAATACATTGAATTTCCATGGTCTAGTCACGTATTATCATTTAATTGACACCAAGTCGTGTTATT
GTTGAGCTATCGAGTTCAGCTCAAACATTTCTTATTCCCATGAATAAGCCGGCAAAAATATGCAATCTAT
GAAAGTTAATATAAGCAAACCTTACTTTGACTCAATACCAATGCACTTTGTGTCGATAGGTTCACGCAAT
TGAGGCGATTATTCCGATAACCCAAGCGATTGACTGTTCCCGTTTCGATTCCAATTGAAATTTGGAAATG
TACAATAGTTTTGCTATATGCTGTCAAGTACGCTCTTATCTTCTCTGGGTTTTCTTCAGAGTTTCGAAAC
GCTTCTTCTTTTTTTTGTTTTTTTTTTTTTGGAATCTCGTATTTTGGAAGGGGCTCCCCTCTGGAATTTG
TTACACTGTCGTTATCATTGCGAACAAGCGGCCCGAAGCTATCAGCGACTTTAACATTTACAATGCACTT
TTTTACGACCAATTAAATGTACATTTTCCTTTCTTCGCCCGTTGATAAGCGAACGCGATGTGGCGCAGGC
AATGTGTTGCTCTTGCGACACAAACGCAATCAAAATGGATTCAATTTCGCTTTTTCCCAGTGAAACGAAG
AACGAACCGACCATCATGATATGCTCCTCTGCATGTTGCGTATTGAATCAATGACAATTTCAATTAAGCC
GCCCGTTCGTCATGCGTTTTCGTGCGCTTCGAAATGCTGATAACGCTGCTGTCCTCCAACTGCTTTGCAT
GTGGACACAATTCCATTTATTTAATTCTTTTATTTGGATCGGTTAAATTAAAAAGCGCCTTGTTACGCAT
TTAACGTTGTTTCCGGTGCGTGGTGGTTTCATGCTTCTGGGAACGGCAAATGGGTTTAGGATTGGGAACC
CCTCATCATCTGTTGGAATATACTATTCAACCTACAAAAGTAACGTTAAACAACACTACTTTATATTTGA
TATGAATGGCCACACCTTTTATGCCATAAAACATATTGTAAGAGAATACCACTCTTTTTATTCCTTCTTT
CCTTCTTGTACGTTTTTTGCTGTAAGTAGGTCGTGGTGCTGGTGTTGCAGTTGAAATAACTTAAAATATA
AATCATAAAACTCAAACATAAACTTGACTATTTATTTATTTATTAAGAAAGGAAATATAAATTATAAATT
ACAACAGGTTATGGACCTGCAGCCAAGCTTGGCGCTCGTCCGGGGGCAATGAGATATGAAAAAGCCTGAA
CTCACCGCGACGTCTGTCGAGAAGTTTCTGATCGAAAAGTTCGACAGCGTCTCCGACCTGATGCAGCTCT
CGGAGGGCGAAGAATCTCGTGCTTTCAGCTTCGATGTAGGAGGGCGTGGATATGTCCTGCGGGTAAATAG
CTGCGCCGATGGTTTCTACAAAGATCGTTATGTTTATCGGCACTTTGCATCGGCCGCGCTCCCGATTCCG
GAAGTGCTTGACATTGGGGAATTCAGCGAGAGCCTGACCTATTGCATCTCCCGCCGTGCACAGGGTGTCA
CGTTGCAAGACCTGCCTGAAACCGAACTGCCCGCTGTTCTGCAGCCGGTCGCGGAGGCCATGGATGCGAT
CGCTGCGGCCGATCTTAGCCAGACGAGCGGGTTCGGCCCATTCGGACCGCAAGGAATCGGTCAATACACT
ACATGGCGTGATTTCATATGCGCGATTGCTGATCCCCATGTGTATCACTGGCAAACTGTGATGGACGACA
CCGTCAGTGCGTCCGTCGCGCAGGCTCTCGATGAGCTGATGCTTTGGGCCGAGGACTGCCCCGAAGTCCG
GCACCTCGTGCACGCGGATTTCGGCTCCAACAATGTCCTGACGGACAATGGCCGCATAACAGCGGTCATT
GACTGGAGCGAGGCGATGTTCGGGGATTCCCAATACGAGGTCGCCAACATCTTCTTCTGGAGGCCGTGGT
TGGCTTGTATGGAGCAGCAGACGCGCTACTTCGAGCGGAGGCATCCGGAGCTTGCAGGATCGCCGCGGCT
CCGGGCGTATATGCTCCGCATTGGTCTTGACCAACTCTATCAGAGCTTGGTTGACGGCAATTTCGATGAT
GCAGCTTGGGCGCAGGGTCGATGCGACGCAATCGTCCGATCCGGAGCCGGGACTGTCGGGCGTACACAAA
TCGCCCGCAGAAGCGCGGCCGTCTGGACCGATGGCTGTGTAGAAGTACTCGCCGATAGTGGAAACCGACG
CCCCAGCACTCGTCCGAGGGCAAAGGAATAGAGTAGATGCCGACCGAACAAGAGCTGATTTCGAGAACGC
CTCAGCCAGCAACTCGCGCGAGCCTAGCAAGGCAAATGCGAGAGAACGGCCTTACGCTTGGTGGCACAGT
TCTCGTCCACAGTTCGCTAAGCTCGCTCGGCTGGGTCGCGGGAGGGCCGGTCGCAGTGATTCAGGCCCTT
CTGGATTGTGTTGGTCCCCAGGGCACGATTGTCATGCCCACGCACTCGGGTGATCTGACTGATCCCGCAG
ATTGGAGATCGCCGCCCGTGCCTGCCGATTGGGTGCAGATCTTTGTGAAGGAACCTTACTTCTGTGGTGT
GACATAATTGGACAAACTACCTACAGAGATTTAAAGCTCTAAGGTAAATATAAAATTTTTAAGTGTATAA
TGTGTTAAACTACTGATTCTAATTGTTTGTGTATTTTAGATTCCAACCTATGGAACTGATGAATGGGAGC
AGTGGTGGAATGCCTTTAATGAGGAAAACCTGTTTTGCTCAGAAGAAATGCCATCTAGTGATGATGAGGC
TACTGCTGACTCTCAACATTCTACTCCTCCAAAAAAGAAGAGAAAGGTAGAAGACCCCAAGGACTTTCCT
TCAGAATTGCTAAGTTTTTTGAGTCATGCTGTGTTTAGTAATAGAACTCTTGCTTGCTTTGCTATTTACA
CCACAAAGGAAAAAGCTGCACTGCTATACAAGAAAATTATGGAAAAATATTCTGTAACCTTTATAAGTAG
GCATAACAGTTATAATCATAACATACTGTTTTTTCTTACTCCACACAGGCATAGAGTGTCTGCTATTAAT
AACTATGCTCAAAAATTGTGTACCTTTAGCTTTTTAATTTGTAAAGGGGTTAATAAGGAATATTTGATGT
ATAGTGCCTTGACTAGAGATCATAATCAGCCATACCACATTTGTAGAGGTTTTACTTGCTTTAAAAAACC
TCCCACACCTCCCCCTGAACCTGAAACATAAAATGAATGCAATTGTTGTTGTTAACTTGTTTATTGCAGC
TTATAATGGTTACAAATAAAGCAATAGCATCACAAATTTCACAAATAAAGCATTTTTTTCACTGCATTCT
AGTTGTGGTTTGTCCAAACTCATCAATGTATCTTATCATGTCTGGATCGCATGCAATTCTATATTCTAAA
AACACAAATGATACTTCTAAAAAAAAATCATGAATGGCATCAACTCTGAATCAAATCTTTGCAGATGCAC
CTACTTCTCATTTCCACTGTCACATCATTTTTCCAGATCTCGCTGCCTGTTATGTGGCCCACAAACCAAG
ACACGTTTTATGGCCATTAAAGCTGGCTGATCGTCGCCAAACACCAAATACATAATGAATATGTACACAT
TCGAGAAAGAAGCGATCAAAGAAGCGTCTTCGGGCGGAGTAGGAGAATGCGGAGGAGAAGGAGAACGAGC
TGATCTAGTATCTCTCCACAATCCAATGCCAACTGACCAACTGGCCATATTCGGAGCAATTTGAAGCCAA
TTTCCATCGCCTGGCGATCGCTCCATTCTTGGCTATATGTTTTTCACCGTTACCCGGGGCCATTTTCAAA
GACTCGTCGGCAAGATAAGATTGTGTCACTCGCTGTCTCTCTTCATTTGTCGAAGAATGCTGAGGAATTT
CGCGATGACGTCGGCGAGTATTTTGAAGAATGAGAATAATTTGTATTTATACGAAAATCAGTTAGTGGAA
TTTTCTACAAAAACATGTTATCTATAGATAATTTTGTTGCAAAATATGTTGACTATGACAAAGATTGTAT
GTATATACCTTTAATGTATTCTCATTTTCTTATGTATTTATAATGGCAATGATGATACTGATGATATTTT
AAGATGATGCCAGACCAAAAGGCTTGAATTTCTGCGTCTTTTGCCGAACGCAGTGCATGTGCAATTGTTG
TTTTTTGGAATATTCAATTTTCGGACTGTCCGCTTTGATTTCAGTTTCTTGGCTTATTCAAAAAGCAAAG
TAAAGCCAAAAAAGCGAGATGGCAATACCAAATGCGGCAAAACGGTAGTGGAAGGAAAGGGGTGCGGGGC
AGCGGAAGGAAGGGTGGGGCGGGGCGTGGCGGGGTCTGTGGCTGGGCGCGACGTCACCGACGTTGGAGCC
ACTCCTTTGACCATGTGTGCGTGTGTGTATTATTCGTGTCTCGCCACTCGCCGGTTGTTTTTTTCTTTTT
ATGCTGCGCTCTCTCTAGCGCCATCTCGCTTACGCATGCTCAACGCACCGCATGTTGCCGTTTCCTTTTA
TGCGTCATTTTGGCTCGAAATAGGCAATTATTTAAACAAAGATTAGTCAACGAAAACGCTAAAATAAATA
AGTCTACAATATGGTTACTTATTGCCATGTGTGTGCAGCCAACGATAGCAACAAAAGCAACAACACAGGT
GGCTTTCCCTCTTTCACTTTTTGTTTGCAAGCCGCGTGCGAGCAAGACGGCACGACCGGCAAACGCAATT
ACGCTGACAAAGAGCAGACGAAGTTTTGGCGAAAAACATCAAGGCGCCTGATACGAATGCATTTGCAATA
ACAATTGCGATATTTAATATTGTTTATGAAGCTGTTTGACTTCAAAACACACAAAAAAAAAAATAAAACA
AATTATTTGAAAGAGAATTAGGAATCGGACGCTTATCGTTAGGGTAACAACAAGAAATGCTTACTGAGTC
ACAGCCTCTGGAAAACTGCCGCAAGCCAGAGAGAGAGAGAAAAAGAGGGAGAGCAGCTTAGACCGCATGT
GCTTGTGTGTGAGGCGTCTCTCTCTTCGTCTCTGTTGCGCAAACGCATAGACTGCACTGAAAAAATCGAT
TACCTATTTTTTATGAATGAATATTTGCACTATTACTATTCAAAACTATTAAGATAGCAATCACATTCAA
TAGCCAAATACTATACCACCTGAGCGATGCAACGAAATGATCAATTTGAGCAAAAATGCTGCATATTTAG
GACGGCATCATTATAGAAATGCTTCTTGCTGTGTACTTTTCTCTCGTCTGGCAGCTGTTTCGCCGTTATT
GTTAAAACCGGCTTAAGTTAGGTGTGTTTTCTACGACTAGTGAATGCCCTACTAGAAGATGTGTGTTGCA
CAAAATGTCCCTGGAATAACCAATTTGAAGTGCAGATAGCAGTAAACGTAAGCTAATATGAATATTATTT
AACTGTAATGTTTTAATATCGCTGGACATTACTAATAAACCCACTATAAACACATGTACATATGTATGTT
TTGGCATACAATGAGTAGTTGGGGAAAAAATGTGTAAAAGCACCGTGACCATCACAGCATAAAGATAACC
AGCTGAAGTATCGAATATGAGTAACCCCCAAATTGAATCACATGCCGCAACTGATAGGACCCATGGAAGT
ACACTCTTCATGGCGATATACAAGACACACACAAGCACGAACACCCAGTTGCGGAGGAAATTCTCCGTAA
ATGAAAACCCAATCGGCGAACAATTCATACCCATATATGGTAAAAGTTTTGAACGCGACTTGAGAGCGGA
GAGCATTGCGGCTGATAAGGTTTTAGCGCTAAGCGGGCTTTATAAAACGGGCTGCGGGACCAGTTTTCAT
ATCACTACCGTTTGAGTTCTTGTGCTGTGTGGATACTCCTCCCGACACAAAGCCGCTCCATCAGCCAGCA
GTCGTCTAATCCAGAGACCCCGGATCCAGATACCGAGAGCATCTGGCCAATGTGCATCAGTTGTGGTCAG
CAGCAAAATCAAGTGAATCATCTCAGTGCAACTAAAGGGGGGATCTCGAGGGATCCGATATCAACAAGTT
TGTACAAAAAAGCAGGCTCCGCGGCCGCCCCCTTCACCATGAAACGGACAGCCGACGGAAGCGAGTTCGA
GTCACCAAAGAAGAAGCGGAAAGTCGACAAGAAGTACAGCATCGGCCTGGACATCGGCACCAACTCTGTG
GGCTGGGCCGTGATCACCGACGAGTACAAGGTGCCCAGCAAGAAATTCAAGGTGCTGGGCAACACCGACC
GGCACAGCATCAAGAAGAACCTGATCGGAGCCCTGCTGTTCGACAGCGGCGAAACAGCCGAGGCCACCCG
GCTGAAGAGAACCGCCAGAAGAAGATACACCAGACGGAAGAACCGGATCTGCTATCTGCAAGAGATCTTC
AGCAACGAGATGGCCAAGGTGGACGACAGCTTCTTCCACAGACTGGAAGAGTCCTTCCTGGTGGAAGAGG
ATAAGAAGCACGAGCGGCACCCCATCTTCGGCAACATCGTGGACGAGGTGGCCTACCACGAGAAGTACCC
CACCATCTACCACCTGAGAAAGAAACTGGTGGACAGCACCGACAAGGCCGACCTGCGGCTGATCTATCTG
GCCCTGGCCCACATGATCAAGTTCCGGGGCCACTTCCTGATCGAGGGCGACCTGAACCCCGACAACAGCG
ACGTGGACAAGCTGTTCATCCAGCTGGTGCAGACCTACAACCAGCTGTTCGAGGAAAACCCCATCAACGC
CAGCGGCGTGGACGCCAAGGCCATCCTGTCTGCCAGACTGAGCAAGAGCAGACGGCTGGAAAATCTGATC
GCCCAGCTGCCCGGCGAGAAGAAGAATGGCCTGTTCGGAAACCTGATTGCCCTGAGCCTGGGCCTGACCC
CCAACTTCAAGAGCAACTTCGACCTGGCCGAGGATGCCAAACTGCAGCTGAGCAAGGACACCTACGACGA
CGACCTGGACAACCTGCTGGCCCAGATCGGCGACCAGTACGCCGACCTGTTTCTGGCCGCCAAGAACCTG
TCCGACGCCATCCTGCTGAGCGACATCCTGAGAGTGAACACCGAGATCACCAAGGCCCCCCTGAGCGCCT
CTATGATCAAGAGATACGACGAGCACCACCAGGACCTGACCCTGCTGAAAGCTCTCGTGCGGCAGCAGCT
GCCTGAGAAGTACAAAGAGATTTTCTTCGACCAGAGCAAGAACGGCTACGCCGGCTACATTGACGGCGGA
GCCAGCCAGGAAGAGTTCTACAAGTTCATCAAGCCCATCCTGGAAAAGATGGACGGCACCGAGGAACTGC
TCGTGAAGCTGAACAGAGAGGACCTGCTGCGGAAGCAGCGGACCTTCGACAACGGCAGCATCCCCCACCA
GATCCACCTGGGAGAGCTGCACGCCATTCTGCGGCGGCAGGAAGATTTTTACCCATTCCTGAAGGACAAC
CGGGAAAAGATCGAGAAGATCCTGACCTTCCGCATCCCCTACTACGTGGGCCCTCTGGCCAGGGGAAACA
GCAGATTCGCCTGGATGACCAGAAAGAGCGAGGAAACCATCACCCCCTGGAACTTCGAGGAAGTGGTGGA
CAAGGGCGCTTCCGCCCAGAGCTTCATCGAGCGGATGACCAACTTCGATAAGAACCTGCCCAACGAGAAG
GTGCTGCCCAAGCACAGCCTGCTGTACGAGTACTTCACCGTGTATAACGAGCTGACCAAAGTGAAATACG
TGACCGAGGGAATGAGAAAGCCCGCCTTCCTGAGCGGCGAGCAGAAAAAGGCCATCGTGGACCTGCTGTT
CAAGACCAACCGGAAAGTGACCGTGAAGCAGCTGAAAGAGGACTACTTCAAGAAAATCGAGTGCTTCGAC
TCCGTGGAAATCTCCGGCGTGGAAGATCGGTTCAACGCCTCCCTGGGCACATACCACGATCTGCTGAAAA
TTATCAAGGACAAGGACTTCCTGGACAATGAGGAAAACGAGGACATTCTGGAAGATATCGTGCTGACCCT
GACACTGTTTGAGGACAGAGAGATGATCGAGGAACGGCTGAAAACCTATGCCCACCTGTTCGACGACAAA
GTGATGAAGCAGCTGAAGCGGCGGAGATACACCGGCTGGGGCAGGCTGAGCCGGAAGCTGATCAACGGCA
TCCGGGACAAGCAGTCCGGCAAGACAATCCTGGATTTCCTGAAGTCCGACGGCTTCGCCAACAGAAACTT
CATGCAGCTGATCCACGACGACAGCCTGACCTTTAAAGAGGACATCCAGAAAGCCCAGGTGTCCGGCCAG
GGCGATAGCCTGCACGAGCACATTGCCAATCTGGCCGGCAGCCCCGCCATTAAGAAGGGCATCCTGCAGA
CAGTGAAGGTGGTGGACGAGCTCGTGAAAGTGATGGGCCGGCACAAGCCCGAGAACATCGTGATCGAAAT
GGCCAGAGAGAACCAGACCACCCAGAAGGGACAGAAGAACAGCCGCGAGAGAATGAAGCGGATCGAAGAG
GGCATCAAAGAGCTGGGCAGCCAGATCCTGAAAGAACACCCCGTGGAAAACACCCAGCTGCAGAACGAGA
AGCTGTACCTGTACTACCTGCAGAATGGGCGGGATATGTACGTGGACCAGGAACTGGACATCAACCGGCT
GTCCGACTACGATGTGGACGCTATCGTGCCTCAGAGCTTTCTGAAGGACGACTCCATCGACAACAAGGTG
CTGACCAGAAGCGACAAGAACCGGGGCAAGAGCGACAACGTGCCCTCCGAAGAGGTCGTGAAGAAGATGA
AGAACTACTGGCGGCAGCTGCTGAACGCCAAGCTGATTACCCAGAGAAAGTTCGACAATCTGACCAAGGC
CGAGAGAGGCGGCCTGAGCGAACTGGATAAGGCCGGCTTCATCAAGAGACAGCTGGTGGAAACCCGGCAG
ATCACAAAGCACGTGGCACAGATCCTGGACTCCCGGATGAACACTAAGTACGACGAGAATGACAAGCTGA
TCCGGGAAGTGAAAGTGATCACCCTGAAGTCCAAGCTGGTGTCCGATTTCCGGAAGGATTTCCAGTTTTA
CAAAGTGCGCGAGATCAACAACTACCACCACGCCCACGACGCCTACCTGAACGCCGTCGTGGGAACCGCC
CTGATCAAAAAGTACCCTAAGCTGGAAAGCGAGTTCGTGTACGGCGACTACAAGGTGTACGACGTGCGGA
AGATGATCGCCAAGAGCGAGCAGGAAATCGGCAAGGCTACCGCCAAGTACTTCTTCTACAGCAACATCAT
GAACTTTTTCAAGACCGAGATTACCCTGGCCAACGGCGAGATCCGGAAGCGGCCTCTGATCGAGACAAAC
GGCGAAACCGGGGAGATCGTGTGGGATAAGGGCCGGGATTTTGCCACCGTGCGGAAAGTGCTGAGCATGC
CCCAAGTGAATATCGTGAAAAAGACCGAGGTGCAGACAGGCGGCTTCAGCAAAGAGTCTATCCTGCCCAA
GAGGAACAGCGATAAGCTGATCGCCAGAAAGAAGGACTGGGACCCTAAGAAGTACGGCGGCTTCGACAGC
CCCACCGTGGCCTATTCTGTGCTGGTGGTGGCCAAAGTGGAAAAGGGCAAGTCCAAGAAACTGAAGAGTG
TGAAAGAGCTGCTGGGGATCACCATCATGGAAAGAAGCAGCTTCGAGAAGAATCCCATCGACTTTCTGGA
AGCCAAGGGCTACAAAGAAGTGAAAAAGGACCTGATCATCAAGCTGCCTAAGTACTCCCTGTTCGAGCTG
GAAAACGGCCGGAAGAGAATGCTGGCCTCTGCCGGCGAACTGCAGAAGGGAAACGAACTGGCCCTGCCCT
CCAAATATGTGAACTTCCTGTACCTGGCCAGCCACTATGAGAAGCTGAAGGGCTCCCCCGAGGATAATGA
GCAGAAACAGCTGTTTGTGGAACAGCACAAGCACTACCTGGACGAGATCATCGAGCAGATCAGCGAGTTC
TCCAAGAGAGTGATCCTGGCCGACGCTAATCTGGACAAAGTGCTGTCCGCCTACAACAAGCACCGGGATA
AGCCCATCAGAGAGCAGGCCGAGAATATCATCCACCTGTTTACCCTGACCAATCTGGGAGCCCCTGCCGC
CTTCAAGTACTTTGACACCACCATCGACCGGAAGAGGTACACCAGCACCAAAGAGGTGCTGGACGCCACC
CTGATCCACCAGAGCATCACCGGCCTGTACGAGACACGGATCGACCTGTCTCAGCTGGGAGGTGACTCTG
GAGGATCTAGCGGAGGATCCTCTGGCAGCGAGACACCAGGAACAAGCGAGTCAGCAACACCAGAGAGCAG
TGGCGGCAGCAGCGGCGGCAGCAGCACCCTAAATATAGAAGATGAGTATCGGCTACATGAGACCTCAAAA
GAGCCAGATGTTTCTCTAGGGTCCACATGGCTGTCTGATTTTCCTCAGGCCTGGGCGGAAACCGGGGGCA
TGGGACTGGCAGTTCGCCAAGCTCCTCTGATCATACCTCTGAAAGCAACCTCTACCCCCGTGTCCATAAA
ACAATACCCCATGTCACAAGAAGCCAGACTGGGGATCAAGCCCCACATACAGAGACTGTTGGACCAGGGA
ATACTGGTACCCTGCCAGTCCCCCTGGAACACGCCCCTGCTACCCGTTAAGAAACCAGGGACTAATGATT
ATAGGCCTGTCCAGGATCTGAGAGAAGTCAACAAGCGGGTGGAAGACATCCACCCCACCGTGCCCAACCC
TTACAACCTCTTGAGCGGGCTCCCACCGTCCCACCAGTGGTACACTGTGCTTGATTTAAAGGATGCCTTT
TTCTGCCTGAGACTCCACCCCACCAGTCAGCCTCTCTTCGCCTTTGAGTGGAGAGATCCAGAGATGGGAA
TCTCAGGACAATTGACCTGGACCAGACTCCCACAGGGTTTCAAAAACAGTCCCACCCTGTTTAATGAGGC
ACTGCACAGAGACCTAGCAGACTTCCGGATCCAGCACCCAGACTTGATCCTGCTACAGTACGTGGATGAC
TTACTGCTGGCCGCCACTTCTGAGCTAGACTGCCAACAAGGTACTCGGGCCCTGTTACAAACCCTAGGGA
ACCTCGGGTATCGGGCCTCGGCCAAGAAAGCCCAAATTTGCCAGAAACAGGTCAAGTATCTGGGGTATCT
TCTAAAAGAGGGTCAGAGATGGCTGACTGAGGCCAGAAAAGAGACTGTGATGGGGCAGCCTACTCCGAAG
ACCCCTCGACAACTAAGGGAGTTCCTAGGGAAGGCAGGCTTCTGTCGCCTCTTCATCCCTGGGTTTGCAG
AAATGGCAGCCCCCCTGTACCCTCTCACCAAACCGGGGACTCTGTTTAATTGGGGCCCAGACCAACAAAA
GGCCTATCAAGAAATCAAGCAAGCTCTTCTAACTGCCCCAGCCCTGGGGTTGCCAGATTTGACTAAGCCC
TTTGAACTCTTTGTCGACGAGAAGCAGGGCTACGCCAAAGGTGTCCTAACGCAAAAACTGGGACCTTGGC
GTCGGCCGGTGGCCTACCTGTCCAAAAAGCTAGACCCAGTAGCAGCTGGGTGGCCCCCTTGCCTACGGAT
GGTAGCAGCCATTGCCGTACTGACAAAGGATGCAGGCAAGCTAACCATGGGACAGCCACTAGTCATTCTG
GCCCCCCATGCAGTAGAGGCACTAGTCAAACAACCCCCCGACCGCTGGCTTTCCAACGCCCGGATGACTC
ACTATCAGGCCTTGCTTTTGGACACGGACCGGGTCCAGTTCGGACCGGTGGTAGCCCTGAACCCGGCTAC
GCTGCTCCCACTGCCTGAGGAAGGGCTGCAACACAACTGCCTTGATATCCTGGCCGAAGCCCACGGAACC
CGACCCGACCTAACGGACCAGCCGCTCCCAGACGCCGACCACACCTGGTACACGGATGGAAGCAGTCTCT
TACAAGAGGGACAGCGTAAGGCGGGAGCTGCGGTGACCACCGAGACCGAGGTAATCTGGGCTAAAGCCCT
GCCAGCCGGGACATCCGCTCAGCGGGCTGAACTGATAGCACTCACCCAGGCCCTAAAGATGGCAGAAGGT
AAGAAGCTAAATGTTTATACTGATAGCCGTTATGCTTTTGCTACTGCCCATATCCATGGAGAAATATACA
GAAGGCGTGGGTGGCTCACATCAGAAGGCAAAGAGATCAAAAATAAAGACGAGATCTTGGCCCTACTAAA
AGCCCTCTTTCTGCCCAAAAGACTTAGCATAATCCATTGTCCAGGACATCAAAAGGGACACAGCGCCGAG
GCTAGAGGCAACCGGATGGCTGACCAAGCGGCCCGAAAGGCAGCCATCACAGAGACTCCAGACACCTCTA
CCCTCCTCATAGAAAATTCATCACCCTCTGGCGGCTCAAAAAGAACCGCCGACGGCAGCGAATTCGAGCC
CAAGAAGAAGAGGAAAGTCTAAAAGGGTGGGCGCGCCGACCCAGCTTTCTTGTACAAAGTGGTTGATATC
ACTAGTTCTAGTCGACCATGAAGATCAAGATCATTGCCCCGCCAGAGCGCAAGTACTCTGTCTGGATCGG
TGGCTCCATCCTGGCTTCGCTGTCCACCTTCCAGCAGATGTGGATCTCCAAGCAGGAGTACGACGAGTCC
GGCCCCTCCATTGTGCACCGCAAGTGCTTCTAAGAAGGATCGCTTGTCTGGGCAAGAGGATCAGGATCGG
GATGGTCTTGATTCTGCTGGAGGAGGAGGAGGAGAAGTCGAGGAAGCAGCAGCGAAAGTGCAAGTGCGAG
TGGTGGAAGTTTGGAGTGCAGCACAACAAAATCAACAACAACACCAACTACAAGATGAAAAGAGCGGAAC
CACCTGCACACCATCATCACTATCATCATCGTTTTGGGCGCATGTTGTGTGGTTCCAGCGTATTAATATA
ATTAATTTATTCCACATGAGATATGATATGATATACTATGTATTTTTTGTTTTTTTTTTATTTGTAAACC
TTTAATATAACAAGAACTACAAAAAATGAAAATGAGCGAAAATGCATATTCTGCCATTCCACACACACAC
CAACAACACCCAACACACGCACACCCACAAGCTTACACACACACATTCGCGGCATGACAAGGACATCAAG
ATAAAGAAGAACTTAAAGAAGATATTTCCCAAAGCGCAAAAAGAACACACACACATTGCAAAACACAAAC
AACACACTAGCGTTTTGTACAATTCGTCAGCAACCTTATGTATTATTTTTTAATTATGATGTAATTATAA
ACAAAGTGAAACAAAAATATGAAAACAAAAAGGAAAATCAAATCTGTCTTCTCTTTCTCCCGCTCTCCTC
GCTCTCTGCTGCTAACCTCGCCCTCTCCTCTCTCATCTTTTTGTCTGTCTCTCTTCCACATTTTTGCCGG
CCGGCAAAATAATAACCCACACACACTCACACTTGGCTGCAGTTTCGCGTGCGATATTCACACACATTCA
AGCATACAAGCATACATACATATGTATTTTTTTTTTATTTGTACACTTTTCTAATTGCATGCGTATCGAT
TGATAAGTTTACGCCTGAAAATGTTAATTAAAATGTGAAAATGCAACTGAAAAACTGATGAAATGAAACA
ACAACAAGCGAACAATTTGCTACATGTGTATTGTCTAACAACCGTTACTGCAACGGTTGCTTCGGAAAAG
GGTGAAGAGGAAGAGGGCACGAGGTCGACTAGAGCGGCCGCCGACGCGAGGCTGGATGGCCTTCCCCATT
ATGATTCTTCTCGCTTCCGGCGGCATCGGGATG
Features (pLannotate 1.2.2; 21 found; start..end, strand, type, name):
    482..610     -  CDS            YPB1_ECOLX (fragment): Protein predicted: Swiss-Prot protein existence level 4. From Escherichia coli.
    795..1383    -  rep_origin     ori: high-copy-number ColE1/pMB1/pBR322/pUC origin of replication
   1554..2414    -  CDS            AmpR: β-lactamase; bla; confers resistance to ampicillin, carbenicillin, and related antibiotics
   2415..2519    -  promoter       AmpR promoter: bla
   4001..4280    +  promoter       copia promoter: strong promoter from the Drosophila transposable element copia (Sinclair et al., 1986)
   4326..5351    +  CDS            HygR: aminoglycoside phosphotransferase from E. coli; aph(4)-Ia; confers resistance to hygromycin
   5369..5641    +  CDS            yokD (fragment): YOKD_BACSU - Experimental evidence at protein level: Swiss-Prot protein existence level 1. May contribute to antibiotic resistance. From Bacillus subtilis (strain 168).
   5638..5712    +  CDS            small t antigen (fragment): SV40 (simian virus 40) small t antigen
   5714..5779    +  intron         small t intron: SV40 (simian virus 40) small t antigen intron
   5909..5929    +  CDS            SV40 NLS: nuclear localization signal of SV40 (simian virus 40) large T antigen
   6248..6331    +  CDS            large T antigen (fragment): large T antigen from SV40 (simian virus 40)
   6354..6488    +  polyA_signal   SV40 poly(A) signal: SV40 polyadenylation signal
   6539..9048    +  promoter       Ac5 promoter: Drosophila melanogaster actin 5C promoter
   9062..9138    +  promoter       MT promoter (fragment): Drosophila metallothionein promoter
   9164..9188    +  protein_bind   attB1: mutant version of attB; recombination site for the Gateway® BP reaction BP Clonase™
   9266..10867   +  CDS            Cas9(N): N-terminal portion of Streptococcus pyogenes Cas9 (Zetsche et al., 2015)
  10868..13362   +  CDS            Cas9(C) (fragment): C-terminal portion of Streptococcus pyogenes Cas9 (Zetsche et al., 2015)
  13466..15497   +  CDS            gag-pol (fragment): Moloney murine leukemia virus Gag-Pol polyprotein; gag-pol; contains a read-through stop codon
  15579..15603   -  protein_bind   attB2: mutant version of attB; recombination site for the Gateway® BP reaction BP Clonase™
  15685..15780   +  CDS            ACT_DICVI: Experimental evidence at transcript level: Swiss-Prot protein existence level 2. Actins are highly conserved proteins that are involved in various types of cell motility and are ubiquitously expressed in all eukaryotic cells. From Dictyocaulus viviparus (Bovine lungworm).
  16842..240     +  CDS            TcR (fragment) (across the origin): tetracycline efflux protein; tet; confers resistance to tetracycline
