[The description below was written by a language model from this plasmid's Addgene catalogue record and pLannotate feature annotations shown in this document.]
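Description:
pAct-PE2-HygroR is an insect expression plasmid of about 16.9 kb for producing the prime editor PE2 in Drosophila cells. It is built on the Gateway-compatible pAct-GW-HygroR backbone. In bacteria it is maintained through a high-copy ColE1/pUC-type origin and selected with ampicillin via the β-lactamase gene and its native promoter. The annotated tetracycline-resistance and small E. coli protein fragments appear to be leftover backbone sequence rather than functional markers.

The payload is the synthetic PE2 coding sequence (about 6.4 kb), which the record says was taken from a mammalian pCMV-PE2 plasmid and inserted by Gateway recombination, leaving it flanked by attB1 and attB2 sites. The annotation software splits it into N- and C-terminal Streptococcus pyogenes Cas9 segments followed by a Moloney murine leukemia virus Gag-Pol fragment. This matches the PE2 design, a Cas9 nickase fused to an engineered M-MLV reverse transcriptase. Transcription is driven by the roughly 2.5 kb Drosophila actin 5C promoter, which gives strong, ubiquitous expression. A short metallothionein promoter fragment lies just upstream of attB1. A short actin-like match downstream of attB2 may belong to actin-derived 3′ sequence, but the record does not identify the terminator for this cassette.

A separate upstream cassette uses the copia transposon promoter to express the hygromycin phosphotransferase gene, followed by SV40 small t intron and polyadenylation sequences. This allows hygromycin selection of stably transfected cell lines. The plasmid supplies only the editor enzyme, so the prime editing guide RNA must come from another construct. It is intended for precise genome editing in Drosophila cultured cells, by transient transfection or in stable PE2-expressing lines.
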