Addgene plasmid #149552: pAct-PE2-HygroR
Purpose: Expression of PE2 enzyme under control of ubiquitous Actin5c promoter. Can be used to generate stable cell lines by Hygromycin selection.
Depositing lab: Norbert Perrimon. Depositing organization: Harvard Medical School. Publication: Precise genome engineering in Drosophila using prime editing. Bosch JA, Birchak G, Perrimon N. Proc Natl Acad Sci U S A. 2021 Jan 5;118(1). pii: 2021996118. doi: 10.1073/pnas.2021996118. PubMed 33443210.
Backbone
  Vector backbone: pAct-GW-HygroR
  Backbone manufacturer: Justin Bosch
  Vector type: Insect Expression
  Selectable markers: Hygromycin
Growth in bacteria
  Bacterial resistance: Ampicillin, 100 μg/mL
  Growth temperature: 37°C
  Growth strain: DH5alpha
  Copy number: High Copy
Gene/Insert
  Gene/Insert name: PE2 (alt name: Prime editor 2)
  Species: Synthetic
  Insert size (bp): 6354
  Promoter: Act5c
  Cloning method: Gateway Cloning
  Sequencing primers: 5′ GAGCATTGCGGCTGATAAGG; 3′ CCTCGACTTCTCCTCCTCCT
Resource information
  A portion of this plasmid was derived from a plasmid made by: PE2 coding sequence is from pCMV-PE2 (Addgene 132775). David Liu lab.
Terms and licenses: Academic/Nonprofit Terms; Industry Terms: Not Available to Industry
How to cite: pAct-PE2-HygroR was a gift from Norbert Perrimon (Addgene plasmid # 149552 ; http://n2t.net/addgene:149552 ; RRID:Addgene_149552)
